Addgene plasmid #126075: pTEI166
Purpose: Vector for expression of mitochondria targeted improved YFP1-10 (T65G, T205S, T203Y) in plant cell
Depositing lab: Ralf-Bernd Klösgen. Depositing organization: Martin-Luther-Universitaet Halle-Wittenberg. Publication: Targeting specificity of nuclear-encoded organelle proteins with a self-assembling split-fluorescent protein toolkit. Sharma M, Kretschmer C, Lampe C, Stuttmann J, Klosgen RB. J Cell Sci. 2019 Jun 3;132(11). pii: jcs.230839. doi: 10.1242/jcs.230839. PubMed 31085714.
Backbone
  Vector backbone: pICH47742
  Total vector size (bp): 7487
  Vector type: Plant Expression ; Binary
Growth in bacteria
  Bacterial resistance: Ampicillin, 100 μg/mL
  Growth temperature: 37°C
  Growth strain: DH5alpha
  Copy number: Unknown
Gene/Insert
  Gene/Insert name: mitochondria Rieske iron sulphur protein (1-100 aa) (alt name: mtRi)
  Species: Solanum tuberosum
  Insert size (bp): 969
  GenBank ID: X79332.1
  Tag / fusion protein: YFP1-10 (improved) (C terminal on insert)
Terms and licenses: Academic/Nonprofit Terms; Industry Terms: Not Available to Industry
How to cite: pTEI166 was a gift from Ralf-Bernd Klösgen (Addgene plasmid # 126075 ; http://n2t.net/addgene:126075 ; RRID:Addgene_126075)
