[The description below was written by a language model from this plasmid's Addgene catalogue record and pLannotate feature annotations shown in this document.]
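Description:
pTEI166 is a 7,487 bp plant binary expression vector built on the pICH47742 backbone. It carries left and right border repeats of nopaline C58 T-DNA, so the cassette between them can be delivered into plant cells through Agrobacterium. The backbone combines a high-copy ColE1/pUC-type origin for propagation in E. coli with the broad-host-range IncP oriV and its trfA replication initiator, which support maintenance in Agrobacterium. Bacterial selection is by ampicillin/carbenicillin resistance (AmpR, β-lactamase). No plant selectable marker is annotated within the T-DNA, which fits transient expression, although the record does not state this explicitly.

The payload is a single transcription unit driven by the constitutive CaMV 35S promoter. The CaMV inclusion-body protein fragments annotated just upstream most likely reflect viral sequence that overlaps an extended form of this promoter, not an expressed gene. A TMV Ω leader follows as a translational enhancer, and an octopine synthase terminator closes the unit. The coding region fuses the first 100 residues of the potato (Solanum tuberosum) mitochondrial Rieske iron-sulphur protein, mtRi, to a C-terminal improved YFP1-10. The mtRi segment serves as a mitochondrial targeting sequence. YFP1-10 comprises the first ten β-strands of a superfolder-GFP-type protein and carries the substitutions T65G, T205S and T203Y. The annotation software labels this region generically as GFP(1-10).

On its own this fragment is non-fluorescent, and it self-assembles with the eleventh β-strand to restore fluorescence. Placing the large fragment in mitochondria therefore gives an organelle-specific receptor. Signal appears only when a candidate protein tagged with strand 11 reaches the same compartment. The construct belongs to a split-fluorescent protein toolkit for testing the targeting specificity of nuclear-encoded organelle proteins in plant cells.
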