Features (pLannotate 1.2.2; 16 found; start..end, strand, type, name):
      1..346     +  promoter       CaMV 35S promoter: strong constitutive promoter from cauliflower mosaic virus
    298..344     +  promoter       minimal CaMV 35S promoter: minimal 35S promoter from cauliflower mosaic virus
    375..428     +  misc_feature   TMV Ω: translational enhancer from the tobacco mosaic virus 5'-leader sequence (Gallie et al., 1988)
    437..736     +  CDS            FES1 (fragment): UCRI_SOLTU - Experimental evidence at protein level: Swiss-Prot protein existence level 1. Component of the ubiquinol-cytochrome c oxidoreductase, a multisubunit transmembrane complex that is part of the mitochondrial electron transport chain which drives oxidative phosphorylation. The respiratory chain contains 3 multisubunit complexes succinate dehydrogenase (complex II, CII), ubiquinol-cytochrome c oxidoreductase (cytochrome b-c1 complex, complex III, CIII) and cytochrome c oxidase (complex IV, CIV), that cooperate to transfer electrons derived from NADH and succinate to molecular oxygen, c
    740..1381    +  CDS            GFP(1-10): fragment of superfolder GFP consisting of the first 10 β-strands associates with GFP11, the 11th β-strand, to reconstitute fluorescent GFP (Cabantous et al., 2005; Kamiyama et al., 2016)
   1412..2119    +  terminator     OCS terminator: octopine synthase terminator
   2168..2192    +  misc_feature   RB T-DNA repeat: right border repeat from nopaline C58 T-DNA
   2304..2324    -  CDS            TetR (fragment): tetracycline resistance regulatory protein; tetR
   2351..3496    -  CDS            trfA: TRFA_ECOLX - Experimental evidence at protein level: Swiss-Prot protein existence level 1. Also involved in plasmid copy number control, promoting intermolecular coupling of protein bound iterons at oriV, which inhibits replication initiation. From Escherichia coli.
   3832..4420    -  rep_origin     ori: high-copy-number ColE1/pMB1/pBR322/pUC origin of replication
   4591..5451    -  CDS            AmpR: β-lactamase; bla; confers resistance to ampicillin, carbenicillin, and related antibiotics
   5452..5556    -  promoter       AmpR promoter: bla
   5643..6274    -  rep_origin     oriV: incP origin of replication
   6366..6390    +  misc_feature   LB T-DNA repeat: left border repeat from nopaline C58 T-DNA
   6498..7304    +  CDS            IBMP_CAMVB (fragment): Experimental evidence at protein level: Swiss-Prot protein existence level 1. Enhances the ribosomal termination-reinitiation event leading to the translation of major open reading frames on the polycistronic viral RNAs. From Cauliflower mosaic virus (strain Bari 1) (CaMV).
   7306..7485    +  CDS            IBMP_CAMVB (fragment): Experimental evidence at protein level: Swiss-Prot protein existence level 1. Enhances the ribosomal termination-reinitiation event leading to the translation of major open reading frames on the polycistronic viral RNAs. From Cauliflower mosaic virus (strain Bari 1) (CaMV).
>Addgene plasmid #126075 | pTEI166 | addgene full sequence | sequence record 246135 | Addgene NGS Result
TGAGACTTTTCAACAAAGGATAATTTCGGGAAACCTCCTCGGATTCCATTGCCCAGCTATCTGTCACTTC
ATCGAAAGGACAGTAGAAAAGGAAGGTGGCTCCTACAAATGCCATCATTGCGATAAAGGAAAGGCTATCA
TTCAAGATCTCTCTGCCGACAGTGGTCCCAAAGATGGACCCCCACCCACGAGGAGCATCGTGGAAAAAGA
AGAGGTTCCAACCACGTCTACAAAGCAAGTGGATTGATGTGACATCTCCACTGACGTAAGGGATGACGCA
CAATCCCACTATCCTTCGCAAGACCCTTCCTCTATATAAGGAAGTTCATTTCATTTGGAGAGGACACGCT
CGAGTATAAGAGCTCATTTTTACAACAATTACCAACAACAACAAACAACAAACAACATTACAATTACATT
TACAATTATCGATACCATGCTTCGAGTAGCAGGTAGAAGGCTTTCTTCTTCAGCCGCTAGATCTTCATCT
ACCTTCTTTACAAGAAGCTCTTTCACCGTTACCGATGATTCGTCTCCGGCAAGATCTCCTTCTCCGTCAC
TCACCTCTTCGTTTCTCGATCAAATCAGAGGTTTCTCATCTAATTCGGTTTCTCCCGCACATCAGTTGGG
TTTAGTCTCAGATCTTCCAGCCACAGTGGCTGCTATTAAGAATCCCAGTTCAAAAATTGTATATGATGAC
TCCAACCATGAGCGTTATCCACCTGGAGATCCTAGCGCAATGTCCAAAGGAGAAGAACTGTTTACCGGTG
TTGTGCCAATTTTGGTTGAACTCGATGGTGATGTCAACGGACATAAGTTCTCAGTGAGAGGCGAAGGAGA
AGGTGACGCCACCATTGGAAAATTGACTCTTAAATTCATCTGTACTACTGGTAAACTTCCTGTACCATGG
CCGACTCTCGTAACAACGCTTGGGTACGGAGTTCAGTGCTTTTCGAGATACCCAGACCATATGAAAAGAC
ATGACTTTTTTAAGTCGGCTATGCCTGAAGGTTACGTGCAAGAAAGAACAATTTCGTTCAAAGATGATGG
AAAATATAAAACTAGAGCAGTTGTTAAATTTGAAGGAGATACTTTGGTTAACCGCATTGAACTGAAAGGA
ACAGATTTTAAAGAAGATGGTAATATTCTTGGACACAAACTCGAATACAATTTTAATAGTCATAACGTAT
ACATCACTGCTGATAAGCAAAAGAACGGAATTAAAGCGAATTTCACAGTACGCCATAATGTAGAAGATGG
CAGTGTTCAACTTGCCGACCATTACCAACAAAACACCCCTATTGGAGACGGTCCGGTACTTCTTCCTGAT
AATCACTACCTCTCATATCAATCAGTCCTGAGCAAAGATCCAAATGAAAAAGGAACAGGTGGCGGCGGAA
GTTAGCTTGTCCTGCTTTAATGAGATATGCGAGAAGCCTATGATCGCATGATATTTGCTTTCAATTCTGT
TGTGCACGTTGTAAAAAACCTGAGCATGTGTAGCTCAGATCCTTACCGCCGGTTTCGGTTCATTCTAATG
AATATATCACCCGTTACTATCGTATTTTTATGAATAATATTCTCCGTTCAATTTACTGATTGTACCCTAC
TACTTATATGTACAATATTAAAATGAAAACAATATATTGTGCTGAATAGGTTTATAGCGACATCTATGAT
AGAGCGCCACAATAACAAACAATTGCGTTTTATTATTACAAATCCAATTTTAAAAAAAGCGGCAGAACCG
GTCAAACCTAAAAGACTGATTACATAAATCTTATTCAAATTTCAAAAGTGCCCCAGGGGCTAGTATCTAC
GACACACCGAGCGGCGAACTAATAACGCTCACTGAAGGGAACTCCGGTTCCCCGCCGGCGCGCATGGGTG
AGATTCCTTGAAGTTGAGTATTGGCCGTCCGCTCTACCGAAAGTTACGGGCACCATTCAACCCGGTCCAG
CACGGCGGCCGGGTAACCGACTTGCTGCCCCGAGAATTATGCAGCATTTTTTTGGTGTATGTGGGCCCCA
AATGAAGTGCAGGTCAAACCTTGACAGTGACGACAAATCGTTGGGCGGGTCCAGGGCGAATTTTGCGACA
ACATGTCGAGGCTCAGCAGGACCGCTACTATTGTCTTCTGCACGAAGTGGTTTAAACTATCAGTGTTTGA
CAGGATATATTGGCGGGTAAACCTAAGAGAAAAGAGCGTTTATTAGAATAATCGGATATTTAAAAGGGCG
TGAAAAGGTTTATCCGTTCGTCCATTTGTATGTGCATGCCAACCACAGGGTTCCCCAGATCAGGCGCTGG
CTGCTGAACCCCCAGCCGGAACTGACCCCACAAGGCCCTAGCGTTTGCAATGCACCAGGTCATCATTGAC
CCAGGCGTGTTCCACCAGGCCGCTGCCTCGCAACTCTTCGCAGGCTTCGCCGACCTGCTCGCGCCACTTC
TTCACGCGGGTGGAATCCGATCCGCACATGAGGCGGAAGGTTTCCAGCTTGAGCGGGTACGGCTCCCGGT
GCGAGCTGAAATAGTCGAACATCCGTCGGGCCGTCGGCGACAGCTTGCGGTACTTCTCCCATATGAATTT
CGTGTAGTGGTCGCCAGCAAACAGCACGACGATTTCCTCGTCGATCAGGACCTGGCAACGGGACGTTTTC
TTGCCACGGTCCAGGACGCGGAAGCGGTGCAGCAGCGACACCGATTCCAGGTGCCCAACGCGGTCGGACG
TGAAGCCCATCGCCGTCGCCTGTAGGCGCGACAGGCATTCCTCGGCCTTCGTGTAATACCGGCCATTGAT
CGACCAGCCCAGGTCCTGGCAAAGCTCGTAGAACGTGAAGGTGATCGGCTCGCCGATAGGGGTGCGCTTC
GCGTACTCCAACACCTGCTGCCACACCAGTTCGTCATCGTCGGCCCGCAGCTCGACGCCGGTGTAGGTGA
TCTTCACGTCCTTGTTGACGTGGAAAATGACCTTGTTTTGCAGCGCCTCGCGCGGGATTTTCTTGTTGCG
CGTGGTGAACAGGGCAGAGCGGGCCGTGTCGTTTGGCATCGCTCGCATCGTGTCCGGCCACGGCGCAATA
TCGAACAAGGAAAGCTGCATTTCCTTGATCTGCTGCTTCGTGTGTTTCAGCAACGCGGCCTGCTTGGCCT
CGCTGACCTGTTTTGCCAGGTCCTCGCCGGCGGTTTTTCGCTTCTTGGTCGTCATAGTTCCTCGCGTGTC
GATGGTCATCGACTTCGCCAAACCTGCCGCCTCCTGTTCAAGACGACGCGAACGCTCCACGGCGGCCGAT
GGCGCGGGCAGGGCAGGGGGAGCCAGTTGCACGCTGTCGCGCTCGATCTTGGCCGTAGCTTGCTGGACCA
TCGAGCCGACGGACTGGAAGGTTTCGCGGGGCGCACGCATGACGGTGCGGCTTGCGATGGTTTCGGCATC
CTCGGCGGAAAACCCCGCGTCGATCAGTTCTTGCCTGTATGCCTTCCGGTCAAACGTCCGATTCATTCAC
CCTCCTTGCGGGATTGCCCCGACTCACGCCGGGGCAATGTGCCCTTATTCCTGATTTGACCCGCCTGGTG
CCTTGGTGTCCAGATAATCCACCTTATCGGCAATGAAGTCGGTCCCGTAGACCGTCTGGCCGTCCTTCTC
GTACTTGGTATTCCGAATCTTGCCCTGCACGAATACCAGCGACCCCTTGCCCAAATACTTGCCGTGGGCC
TCGGCCTGAGAGCCAAAACACTTGATGCGGAAGAAGTCGGTGCGCTCCTGCTTGTCGCCGGCATCGTTGC
GCCACATCTAGGATCTGCCAGGAACCGTAAAAAGGCCGCGTTGCTGGCGTTTTTCCATAGGCTCCGCCCC
CCTGACGAGCATCACAAAAATCGACGCTCAAGTCAGAGGTGGCGAAACCCGACAGGACTATAAAGATACC
AGGCGTTTCCCCCTGGAAGCTCCCTCGTGCGCTCTCCTGTTCCGACCCTGCCGCTTACCGGATACCTGTC
CGCCTTTCTCCCTTCGGGAAGCGTGGCGCTTTCTCATAGCTCACGCTGTAGGTATCTCAGTTCGGTGTAG
GTCGTTCGCTCCAAGCTGGGCTGTGTGCACGAACCCCCCGTTCAGCCCGACCGCTGCGCCTTATCCGGTA
ACTATCGTCTTGAGTCCAACCCGGTAAGACACGACTTATCGCCACTGGCAGCAGCCACTGGTAACAGGAT
TAGCAGAGCGAGGTATGTAGGCGGTGCTACAGAGTTCTTGAAGTGGTGGCCTAACTACGGCTACACTAGA
AGAACAGTATTTGGTATCTGCGCTCTGCTGAAGCCAGTTACCTTCGGAAAAAGAGTTGGTAGCTCTTGAT
CCGGCAAACAAACCACCGCTGGTAGCGGTGGTTTTTTTGTTTGCAAGCAGCAGATTACGCGCAGAAAAAA
AGGATCTCAAGAAGATCCTTTGATCTTTTCTACGGGGTCTGACGCTCAGTGGAACGAAAACTCACGTTAA
GGGATTTTGGTCATGAGATTATCAAAAAGGATCTTCACCTAGATCCTTTTAAATTAAAAATGAAGTTTTA
AATCAATCTAAAGTATATATGAGTAAACTTGGTCTGACAGTTACCAATGCTTAATCAGTGAGGCACCTAT
CTCAGCGATCTGTCTATTTCGTTCATCCATAGTTGCCTGACTCCCCGTCGTGTAGATAACTACGATACGG
GAGGGCTTACCATCTGGCCCCAGTGCTGCAATGATACCGCGAGAACCACGCTCACCGGCTCCAGATTTAT
CAGCAATAAACCAGCCAGCCGGAAGGGCCGAGCGCAGAAGTGGTCCTGCAACTTTATCCGCCTCCATCCA
GTCTATTAATTGTTGCCGGGAAGCTAGAGTAAGTAGTTCGCCAGTTAATAGTTTGCGCAACGTTGTTGCC
ATTGCTACAGGCATCGTGGTGTCACGCTCGTCGTTTGGTATGGCTTCATTCAGCTCCGGTTCCCAACGAT
CAAGGCGAGTTACATGATCCCCCATGTTGTGCAAAAAAGCGGTTAGCTCCTTCGGTCCTCCGATCGTTGT
CAGAAGTAAGTTGGCCGCAGTGTTATCACTCATGGTTATGGCAGCACTGCATAATTCTCTTACTGTCATG
CCATCCGTAAGATGCTTTTCTGTGACTGGTGAGTACTCAACCAAGTCATTCTGAGAATAGTGTATGCGGC
GACCGAGTTGCTCTTGCCCGGCGTCAATACGGGATAATACCGCGCCACATAGCAGAACTTTAAAAGTGCT
CATCATTGGAAAACGTTCTTCGGGGCGAAAACTCTCAAGGATCTTACCGCTGTTGAGATCCAGTTCGATG
TAACCCACTCGTGCACCCAACTGATCTTCAGCATCTTTTACTTTCACCAGCGTTTCTGGGTGAGCAAAAA
CAGGAAGGCAAAATGCCGCAAAAAAGGGAATAAGGGCGACACGGAAATGTTGAATACTCATACTCTTCCT
TTTTCAATATTATTGAAGCATTTATCAAGGTTATTGTCTCATGAGCGGATACATATTTGAATGTATTTAG
AAAAATAAACAAATAGGGGTTCCGCGCACGAATTGGCCAGCGCTGCCATTTTTGGGGTGAGGCCGTTCGC
GGCCGAGGGGCGCAGCCCCTGGGGGGATGGGAGGCCCGCGTTAGCGGGCCGGGAGGGTTCGAGAAGGGGG
GGCACCCCCCTTCGGCGTGCGCGGTCACGCGCACAGGGCGCAGCCCTGGTTAAAAACAAGGTTTATAAAT
ATTGGTTTAAAAGCAGGTTAAAAGACAGGTTAGCGGTGGCCGAAAAACGGGCGGAAACCCTTGCAAATGC
TGGATTTTCTGCCTGTGGACAGCCCCTCAAATGTCAATAGGTGCGCCCCTCATCTGTCAGCACTCTGCCC
CTCAAGTGTCAAGGATCGCGCCCCTCATCTGTCAGTAGTCGCGCCCCTCAAGTGTCAATACCGCAGGGCA
CTTATCCCCAGGCTTGTCCACATCATCTGTGGGAAACTCGCGTAAAATCAGGCGTTTTCGCCGATTTGCG
AGGCTGGCCAGCTCCACGTCGCCGGCCGAAATCGAGCCTGCCCCTCATCTGTCAACGCCGCGCCGGGTGA
GTCGGCCCCTCAAGTGTCAACGTCCGCCCCTCATCTGTCAGTGAGGGCCAAGTTTTCCGCGAGGTATCCA
CAACGCCGGCGGCCGCGGTGTCTCGCACACGGCTTCGACGGCGTTTCTGGCGCGTTTGCAGGGCCATAGA
CGGCCGCCAGCCCAGCGGCGAGGGCAACCAGCCCGGTGAGCGTCGCAAAGGAGATCCTGATCTGACTGAT
GGGCTGCCTGTATCGAGTGGTGATTTTGTGCCGAGCTGCCGGTCGGGGAGCTGTTGGCTGGCTGGTGGCA
GGATATATTGTGGTGTAAACAAATTGACGCTTAGACAACTTAATAACACATTGCGGACGTTTTTAATGTA
CTGGGGTGGATGCAGTGGGCCCCACTCTGTGAAGACAAGCAAGAATTCAAGCTTGGAGGAATTCCAATCC
CACAAAAATCTGAGCTTAACAGCACAGTTGCTCCTCTCAGAGCAGAATCGGGTATTCAACACCCTCATAT
CAACTACTACGTTGTGTATAACGGTCCACATGCCGGTATATACGATGACTGGGGTTGTACAAAGGCGGCA
ACAAACGGCGTTCCCGGAGTTGCACACAAGAAATTTGCCACTATTACAGAGGCAAGAGCAGCAGCTGACG
CGTACACAACAAGTCAGCAAACAGACAGGTTGAACTTCATCCCCAAAGGAGAAGCTCAACTCAAGCCCAA
GAGCTTTGCTAAGGCCCTAACAAGCCCACCAAAGCAAAAAGCCCACTGGCTCACGCTAGGAACCAAAAGG
CCCAGCAGTGATCCAGCCCCAAAAGAGATCTCCTTTGCCCCGGAGATTACAATGGACGATTTCCTCTATC
TTTACGATCTAGGAAGGAAGTTCGAAGGTGAAGGTGACGACACTATGTTCACCACTGATAATGAGAAGGT
TAGCCTCTTCAATTTCAGAAAGAATGCTGACCCACAGATGGTTAGAGAGGCCTACGCAGCAAGTCTCATC
AAGACGATCTACCCGAGTAACAATCTCCAGGAGATCAAATACCTTCCCAAGAAGGTTAAAGATGCAGTCA
AAAGATTCAGGACTAATTGCATCAAGAACACAGAGAAAGACATATTTCTCAAGATCAGAAGTACTATTCC
AGTATGGACGATTCAAGGCTTGCTTCATAAACCAAGGCAAGTAATAGAGATTGGAGTCTCTAAAAAGGTA
GTTCCTACTGAATCTAAGGCCATGCATGGAGTCTAAGATTCAAATCGAGGATCTAACAGAACTCGCCGTC
AAGACTGGCGAACAGTTCATACAGAGTCTTTTACGACTCAATGACAAGAAGAAAATCTTCGTCAACATGG
TGGAGCACGACACTCTGGTCTACTCCAAAAATGTCAAAGATACAGTCTCAGAAGATCAAAGGGCTAT
